LOCUS       Exported 6334 bp ds-DNA circular SYN 13-MAY-2021
DEFINITION  Targeting expression to neuronal and glial cell types in mice,
            non-human primates, and human retina.
ACCESSION   .
VERSION     .
KEYWORDS    174_pAAV-ProC39-CatCh-GFP-WPRE
SOURCE      synthetic DNA construct
  ORGANISM  synthetic DNA construct
REFERENCE   1 (bases 1 to 6334)
  AUTHORS   Juttner J, Szabo A, Gross-Scherf B, Morikawa RK, Rompani SB, Hantz
            P, Szikra T, Esposti F, Cowan CS, Bharioke A, Patino-Alvarez CP,
            Keles O, Kusnyerik A, Azoulay T, Hartl D, Krebs AR, Schubeler D,
            Hajdu RI, Lukats A, Nemeth J, Nagy ZZ, Wu KC, Wu RH, Xiang L, Fang
            XL, Jin ZB, Goldblum D, Hasler PW, Scholl HPN, Krol J, Roska B
  TITLE     Targeting neuronal and glial cell types with synthetic promoter AAVs
            in mice, non-human primates and humans.
  JOURNAL   Nat Neurosci. 2019 Jul 8. pii: 10.1038/s41593-019-0431-2. doi:
            10.1038/s41593-019-0431-2.
  PUBMED    31285614
REFERENCE   2 (bases 1 to 6334)
  AUTHORS   .
  TITLE     Direct Submission
  JOURNAL   Exported May 13, 2021 from SnapGene Server 1.1.58
            http://www.snapgene.com
FEATURES             Location/Qualifiers
     source          1..6334
                     /organism="synthetic DNA construct"
                     /mol_type="other DNA"
     promoter        445..641
                     /label=SV40 promoter
                     /note="SV40 early promoter"
     rep_origin      492..627
                     /label=SV40 ori
                     /note="SV40 origin of replication"
     primer_bind     554..573
                     /label=SV40pro-F
                     /note="SV40 promoter/origin, forward primer"
     regulatory      648..657
                     /regulatory_class="other"
                     /note="vertebrate consensus sequence for strong initiation
                     of translation (Kozak, 1987)"
     CDS             654..1577
                     /codon_start=1
                     /product="N-terminal fragment of channelrhodopsin-2 from
                     the alga Chlamydomonas reinhardtii (Nagel et al., 2003)"
                     /label=ChR2
                     /note="blue light-activated cation channel"
                     /translation="MDYGGALSAVGRELLFVTNPVVVNGSVLVPEDQCYCAGWIESRGT
                     NGAQTASNVLQWLAAGFSILLLMFYAYQTWKSTCGWEEIYVCAIEMVKVILEFFFEFKN
                     PSMLYLATGHRVQWLRYAEWLLTCPVICIHLSNLTGLSNDYSRRTMGLLVSDIGTIVWG
                     ATSAMATGYVKVIFFCLGLCYGANTFFHAAKAYIEGYHTVPKGRCRQVVTGMAWLFFVS
                     WGMFPILFILGPEGFGVLSVYGSTVGHTIIDLMSKNCWGLLGHYLRVLIHEHILIHGDI
                     RKTTKLNIGGTEIEVETLVEDEAEAGA"
     CDS             1584..2300
                     /codon_start=1
                     /product="enhanced GFP"
                     /label=EGFP
                     /translation="MVSKGEELFTGVVPILVELDGDVNGHKFSVSGEGEGDATYGKLTL
                     KFICTTGKLPVPWPTLVTTLTYGVQCFSRYPDHMKQHDFFKSAMPEGYVQERTIFFKDD
                     GNYKTRAEVKFEGDTLVNRIELKGIDFKEDGNILGHKLEYNYNSHNVYIMADKQKNGIK
                     VNFKIRHNIEDGSVQLADHYQQNTPIGDGPVLLPDNHYLSTQSALSKDPNEKRDHMVLL
                     EFVTAAGITLGMDELYK"
     primer_bind     complement(1629..1650)
                     /label=EGFP-N
                     /note="EGFP, reverse primer"
     primer_bind     complement(1890..1909)
                     /label=EXFP-R
                     /note="For distinguishing EGFP variants, reverse primer"
     primer_bind     2237..2258
                     /label=EGFP-C
                     /note="EGFP, forward primer"
     misc_feature    2331..2919
                     /label=WPRE
                     /note="woodchuck hepatitis virus posttranscriptional
                     regulatory element"
     primer_bind     complement(2384..2404)
                     /label=WPRE-R
                     /note="WPRE, reverse primer"
     CDS             complement(2802..2813)
                     /codon_start=1
                     /product="Factor Xa recognition and cleavage site"
                     /label=Factor Xa site
                     /translation="IEGR"
     polyA_signal    2951..3427
                     /label=hGH poly(A) signal
                     /note="human growth hormone polyadenylation signal"
     primer_bind     complement(3150..3169)
                     /label=hGH-PA-R
                     /note="Human growth hormone terminator, reverse primer"
     repeat_region   3467..3607
                     /label=AAV2 ITR
                     /note="inverted terminal repeat of adeno-associated virus
                     serotype 2"
     repeat_region   3467..3596
                     /label=AAV2 ITR
     rep_origin      3682..4137
                     /direction=RIGHT
                     /label=f1 ori
                     /note="f1 bacteriophage origin of replication; arrow
                     indicates direction of (+) strand synthesis"
     primer_bind     complement(3769..3788)
                     /label=F1ori-R
                     /note="F1 origin, reverse primer"
     primer_bind     3979..4000
                     /label=F1ori-F
                     /note="F1 origin, forward primer"
     primer_bind     complement(4154..4173)
                     /label=pRS-marker
                     /note="pRS vectors, use to sequence yeast selectable
                     marker"
     primer_bind     4273..4295
                     /label=pGEX 3'
                     /note="pGEX vectors, reverse primer"
     primer_bind     complement(4333..4351)
                     /label=pBRforEco
                     /note="pBR322 vectors, upsteam of EcoRI site, forward
                     primer"
     promoter        4419..4523
                     /gene="bla"
                     /label=AmpR promoter
     CDS             4524..5384
                     /codon_start=1
                     /gene="bla"
                     /product="beta-lactamase"
                     /label=AmpR
                     /note="confers resistance to ampicillin, carbenicillin, and
                     related antibiotics"
                     /translation="MSIQHFRVALIPFFAAFCLPVFAHPETLVKVKDAEDQLGARVGYI
                     ELDLNSGKILESFRPEERFPMMSTFKVLLCGAVLSRIDAGQEQLGRRIHYSQNDLVEYS
                     PVTEKHLTDGMTVRELCSAAITMSDNTAANLLLTTIGGPKELTAFLHNMGDHVTRLDRW
                     EPELNEAIPNDERDTTMPVAMATTLRKLLTGELLTLASRQQLIDWMEADKVAGPLLRSA
                     LPAGWFIADKSGAGERGSRGIIAALGPDGKPSRIVVIYTTGSQATMDERNRQIAEIGAS
                     LIKHW"
     primer_bind     complement(4742..4761)
                     /label=Amp-R
                     /note="Ampicillin resistance gene, reverse primer"
     rep_origin      5555..6143
                     /direction=RIGHT
                     /label=ori
                     /note="high-copy-number ColE1/pMB1/pBR322/pUC origin of
                     replication"
     primer_bind     6044..6063
                     /label=pBR322ori-F
                     /note="pBR322 origin, forward primer"
     repeat_region   6205..6334
                     /label=AAV2 ITR (alternate)
                     /note="Functional equivalent of wild-type AAV2 ITR"
ORIGIN
        1 gcggccgcac gcgttccaag gcacccttta taaatcaata acgatctaac acctgacgaa
       61 ttaattaata acgatccgcg tcgtaggcat aaatcaataa ctgtattact gaatgcgaat
      121 taattaataa cgcgattgta gcgcactata aatcaataaa ctggggtttc gtgccgaatt
      181 aattaataac gctttaggct aagtggataa atcaataaat atgctctgtt atccgaatta
      241 attaataacg gaccatgatg gattcataaa tcaataaggg tcgaaccaga agcgaattaa
      301 ttaataacgc cattagctag caagataaat caataatgaa ctactagttg acgaattaat
      361 taataacgtg gtcgatgcga tctataaatc aataagtccg ctcgaacaac cgaattaatt
      421 aataacggct cgagatctgc gatctgcatc tcaattagtc agcaaccata gtcccgcccc
      481 taactccgcc catcccgccc ctaactccgc ccagttccgc ccattctccg ccccatcgct
      541 gactaatttt ttttatttat gcagaggccg aggccgcctc ggcctctgag ctattccaga
      601 agtagtgagg aggctttttt ggaggcctag gcttttgcaa aggatccgcc accatggatt
      661 atggaggcgc cctgagtgcc gttgggcgcg agctgctatt tgtaacgaac ccagtagtcg
      721 tcaatggctc tgtacttgtg cctgaggacc agtgttactg cgcgggctgg attgagtcgc
      781 gtggcacaaa cggtgcccaa acggcgtcga acgtgctgca atggcttgct gctggcttct
      841 ccatcctact gcttatgttt tacgcctacc aaacatggaa gtcaacctgc ggctgggagg
      901 agatctatgt gtgcgctatc gagatggtca aggtgattct cgagttcttc ttcgagttta
      961 agaacccgtc catgctgtat ctagccacag gccaccgcgt ccagtggttg cgttacgccg
     1021 agtggcttct cacctgcccg gtcatttgca ttcacctgtc aaacctgacg ggcttgtcca
     1081 acgactacag caggcgcacc atgggtctgc ttgtgtctga tattggcaca attgtgtggg
     1141 gcgccacttc cgccatggcc accggatacg tcaaggtcat cttcttctgc ctgggtctgt
     1201 gttatggtgc taacacgttc tttcacgctg ccaaggccta catcgagggt taccacaccg
     1261 tgccgaaggg ccggtgtcgc caggtggtga ctggcatggc ttggctcttc ttcgtatcat
     1321 ggggtatgtt ccccatcctg ttcatcctcg gccccgaggg cttcggcgtc ctgagcgtgt
     1381 acggctccac cgtcggccac accatcattg acctgatgtc gaagaactgc tggggtctgc
     1441 tcggccacta cctgcgcgtg ctgatccacg agcatatcct catccacggc gacattcgca
     1501 agaccaccaa attgaacatt ggtggcactg agattgaggt cgagacgctg gtggaggacg
     1561 aggccgaggc tggcgcggta cccatggtga gcaagggcga ggagctgttc accggggtgg
     1621 tgcccatcct ggtcgagctg gacggcgacg taaacggcca caagttcagc gtgtccggcg
     1681 agggcgaggg cgatgccacc tacggcaagc tgaccctgaa gttcatctgc accaccggca
     1741 agctgcccgt gccctggccc accctcgtga ccaccctgac ctacggcgtg cagtgcttca
     1801 gccgctaccc cgaccacatg aagcagcacg acttcttcaa gtccgccatg cccgaaggct
     1861 acgtccagga gcgcaccatc ttcttcaagg acgacggcaa ctacaagacc cgcgccgagg
     1921 tgaagttcga gggcgacacc ctggtgaacc gcatcgagct gaagggcatc gacttcaagg
     1981 aggacggcaa catcctgggg cacaagctgg agtacaacta caacagccac aacgtctata
     2041 tcatggccga caagcagaag aacggcatca aggtgaactt caagatccgc cacaacatcg
     2101 aggacggcag cgtgcagctc gccgaccact accagcagaa cacccccatc ggcgacggcc
     2161 ccgtgctgct gcccgacaac cactacctga gcacccagtc cgccctgagc aaagacccca
     2221 acgagaagcg cgatcacatg gtcctgctgg agttcgtgac cgccgccggg atcactctcg
     2281 gcatggacga gctgtacaag tgataagaat tcgatatcaa gcttatcgat aatcaacctc
     2341 tggattacaa aatttgtgaa agattgactg gtattcttaa ctatgttgct ccttttacgc
     2401 tatgtggata cgctgcttta atgcctttgt atcatgctat tgcttcccgt atggctttca
     2461 ttttctcctc cttgtataaa tcctggttgc tgtctcttta tgaggagttg tggcccgttg
     2521 tcaggcaacg tggcgtggtg tgcactgtgt ttgctgacgc aacccccact ggttggggca
     2581 ttgccaccac ctgtcagctc ctttccggga ctttcgcttt ccccctccct attgccacgg
     2641 cggaactcat cgccgcctgc cttgcccgct gctggacagg ggctcggctg ttgggcactg
     2701 acaattccgt ggtgttgtcg gggaaatcat cgtcctttcc ttggctgctc gcctatgttg
     2761 ccacctggat tctgcgcggg acgtccttct gctacgtccc ttcggccctc aatccagcgg
     2821 accttccttc ccgcggcctg ctgccggctc tgcggcctct tccgcgtctt cgccttcgcc
     2881 ctcagacgag tcggatctcc ctttgggccg cctccccgca tcgataccga gcgctgctcg
     2941 agagatctac gggtggcatc cctgtgaccc ctccccagtg cctctcctgg ccctggaagt
     3001 tgccactcca gtgcccacca gccttgtcct aataaaatta agttgcatca ttttgtctga
     3061 ctaggtgtcc ttctataata ttatggggtg gaggggggtg gtatggagca aggggcaagt
     3121 tgggaagaca acctgtaggg cctgcggggt ctattgggaa ccaagctgga gtgcagtggc
     3181 acaatcttgg ctcactgcaa tctccgcctc ctgggttcaa gcgattctcc tgcctcagcc
     3241 tcccgagttg ttgggattcc aggcatgcat gaccaggctc agctaatttt tgtttttttg
     3301 gtagagacgg ggtttcacca tattggccag gctggtctcc aactcctaat ctcaggtgat
     3361 ctacccacct tggcctccca aattgctggg attacaggcg tgaaccactg ctcccttccc
     3421 tgtccttctg attttgtagg taaccacgtg cggaccgagc ggccgcagga acccctagtg
     3481 atggagttgg ccactccctc tctgcgcgct cgctcgctca ctgaggccgg gcgaccaaag
     3541 gtcgcccgac gcccgggctt tgcccgggcg gcctcagtga gcgagcgagc gcgcagctgc
     3601 ctgcaggggc gcctgatgcg gtattttctc cttacgcatc tgtgcggtat ttcacaccgc
     3661 atannnnnnn nnnnnnnnnn nnnnnnnnnn nnnnnnnnnn nnnnnnnnnn nnnnnnnnnn
     3721 nnnnnnnnnn nnnnnnnnnn nnnnnnnnnn nnnnnnnntn nnnnnnnnnn nnnnnnnnnn
     3781 nnnnnnnnnn nnnnnnnnnn nnnnncnnnn nnnnnnnnnn nnnnnnnnnn nnnnnnnnnn
     3841 nnnnnnnnnn nnnnnnnnnn nnnnnnnnnn nnnnnnnnnn nnnnnnnnnn nnnnnnnnnn
     3901 nnnnnnnnnn nnnnnnnnnn nnnnnnnnnn nnnnnnnnnn nnnnnnncct ttgacgttgg
     3961 agtccacgtt ctttaatagt ggactcttgt tccaaactgg aacaacactc aactctatct
     4021 cgggctattc ttttgattta taagggattt tgccgatttc ggtctattgg ttaaaaaatg
     4081 agctgattta acaaaaattt aacgcgaatt ttaacaaaat attaacgttt acaattttat
     4141 ggtgcactct cagtacaatc tgctctgatg ccgcatagtt aagccagccc cgacacccgc
     4201 caacacccgc tgacgcgccc tgacgggctt gtctgctccc ggcatccgct tacagacaag
     4261 ctgtgaccgt ctccgggagc tgcatgtgtc agaggttttc accgtcatca ccgaaacgcg
     4321 cgagacgaaa gggcctcgtg atacgcctat ttttataggt taatgtcatg ataataatgg
     4381 tttcttagac gtcaggtggc acttttcggg gaaatgtgcg cggaacccct atttgtttat
     4441 ttttctaaat acattcaaat atgtatccgc tcatgagaca ataaccctga taaatgcttc
     4501 aataatattg aaaaaggaag agtatgagta ttcaacattt ccgtgtcgcc cttattccct
     4561 tttttgcggc attttgcctt cctgtttttg ctcacccaga aacgctggtg aaagtaaaag
     4621 atgctgaaga tcagttgggt gcacgagtgg gttacatcga actggatctc aacagcggta
     4681 agatccttga gagttttcgc cccgaagaac gttttccaat gatgagcact tttaaagttc
     4741 tgctatgtgg cgcggtatta tcccgtattg acgccgggca agagcaactc ggtcgccgca
     4801 tacactattc tcagaatgac ttggttgagt actcaccagt cacagaaaag catcttacgg
     4861 atggcatgac agtaagagaa ttatgcagtg ctgccataac catgagtgat aacactgcgg
     4921 ccaacttact tctgacaacg atcggaggac cgaaggagct aaccgctttt ttgcacaaca
     4981 tgggggatca tgtaactcgc cttgatcgtt gggaaccgga gctgaatgaa gccataccaa
     5041 acgacgagcg tgacaccacg atgcctgtag caatggcaac aacgttgcgc aaactattaa
     5101 ctggcgaact acttactcta gcttcccggc aacaattaat agactggatg gaggcggata
     5161 aagttgcagg accacttctg cgctcggccc ttccggctgg ctggtttatt gctgataaat
     5221 ctggagccgg tgagcgtggg tctcgcggta tcattgcagc actggggcca gatggtaagc
     5281 cctcccgtat cgtagttatc tacacgacgg ggagtcaggc aactatggat gaacgaaata
     5341 gacagatcgc tgagataggt gcctcactga ttaagcattg gtaactgtca gaccaagttt
     5401 actcatatat actttagatt gatttaaaac ttcattttta atttaaaagg atctaggtga
     5461 agatcctttt tgataatctc atgaccaaaa tcccttaacg tgagttttcg ttccactgag
     5521 cgtcagaccc cgtagaaaag atcaaaggat cttcttgaga tccttttttt ctgcgcgtaa
     5581 tctgctgctt gcaaacaaaa aaaccaccgc taccagcggt ggtttgtttg ccggatcaag
     5641 agctaccaac tctttttccg aaggtaactg gcttcagcag agcgcagata ccaaatactg
     5701 ttcttctagt gtagccgtag ttaggccacc acttcaagaa ctctgtagca ccgcctacat
     5761 acctcgctct gctaatcctg ttaccagtgg ctgctgccag tggcgataag tcgtgtctta
     5821 ccgggttgga ctcaagacga tagttaccgg ataaggcgca gcggtcgggc tgaacggggg
     5881 gttcgtgcac acagcccagc ttggagcgaa cgacctacac cgaactgaga tacctacagc
     5941 gtgagctatg agaaagcgcc acgcttcccg aagggagaaa ggcggacagg tatccggtaa
     6001 gcggcagggt cggaacagga gagcgcacga gggagcttcc agggggaaac gcctggtatc
     6061 tttatagtcc tgtcgggttt cgccacctct gacttgagcg tcgatttttg tgatgctcgt
     6121 caggggggcg gagcctatgg aaaaacgcca gcaacgcggc ctttttacgg ttcctggcct
     6181 tttgctggcc ttttgctcac atgtcctgca ggcagctgcg cgctcgctcg ctcactgagg
     6241 ccgcccgggc gtcgggcgac ctttggtcgc ccggcctcag tgagcgagcg agcgcgcaga
     6301 gagggagtgg ccaactccat cactaggggt tcct
//
