>Addgene plasmid #125973 | 174_pAAV-ProC39-CatCh-GFP-WPRE | depositor full sequence | sequence record 241131 | 174_pAAV-ProC39-CatCh-GFP-WPRE sequence 6334 bps
CCTGCAGGCAGCTGCGCGCTCGCTCGCTCACTGAGGCCGCCCGGGCGTCGGGCGACCTTTGGTCGCCCGG
CCTCAGTGAGCGAGCGAGCGCGCAGAGAGGGAGTGGCCAACTCCATCACTAGGGGTTCCTGCGGCCGCAC
GCGTTCCAAGGCACCCTTTATAAATCAATAACGATCTAACACCTGACGAATTAATTAATAACGATCCGCG
TCGTAGGCATAAATCAATAACTGTATTACTGAATGCGAATTAATTAATAACGCGATTGTAGCGCACTATA
AATCAATAAACTGGGGTTTCGTGCCGAATTAATTAATAACGCTTTAGGCTAAGTGGATAAATCAATAAAT
ATGCTCTGTTATCCGAATTAATTAATAACGGACCATGATGGATTCATAAATCAATAAGGGTCGAACCAGA
AGCGAATTAATTAATAACGCCATTAGCTAGCAAGATAAATCAATAATGAACTACTAGTTGACGAATTAAT
TAATAACGTGGTCGATGCGATCTATAAATCAATAAGTCCGCTCGAACAACCGAATTAATTAATAACGGCT
CGAGATCTGCGATCTGCATCTCAATTAGTCAGCAACCATAGTCCCGCCCCTAACTCCGCCCATCCCGCCC
CTAACTCCGCCCAGTTCCGCCCATTCTCCGCCCCATCGCTGACTAATTTTTTTTATTTATGCAGAGGCCG
AGGCCGCCTCGGCCTCTGAGCTATTCCAGAAGTAGTGAGGAGGCTTTTTTGGAGGCCTAGGCTTTTGCAA
AGGATCCGCCACCATGGATTATGGAGGCGCCCTGAGTGCCGTTGGGCGCGAGCTGCTATTTGTAACGAAC
CCAGTAGTCGTCAATGGCTCTGTACTTGTGCCTGAGGACCAGTGTTACTGCGCGGGCTGGATTGAGTCGC
GTGGCACAAACGGTGCCCAAACGGCGTCGAACGTGCTGCAATGGCTTGCTGCTGGCTTCTCCATCCTACT
GCTTATGTTTTACGCCTACCAAACATGGAAGTCAACCTGCGGCTGGGAGGAGATCTATGTGTGCGCTATC
GAGATGGTCAAGGTGATTCTCGAGTTCTTCTTCGAGTTTAAGAACCCGTCCATGCTGTATCTAGCCACAG
GCCACCGCGTCCAGTGGTTGCGTTACGCCGAGTGGCTTCTCACCTGCCCGGTCATTTGCATTCACCTGTC
AAACCTGACGGGCTTGTCCAACGACTACAGCAGGCGCACCATGGGTCTGCTTGTGTCTGATATTGGCACA
ATTGTGTGGGGCGCCACTTCCGCCATGGCCACCGGATACGTCAAGGTCATCTTCTTCTGCCTGGGTCTGT
GTTATGGTGCTAACACGTTCTTTCACGCTGCCAAGGCCTACATCGAGGGTTACCACACCGTGCCGAAGGG
CCGGTGTCGCCAGGTGGTGACTGGCATGGCTTGGCTCTTCTTCGTATCATGGGGTATGTTCCCCATCCTG
TTCATCCTCGGCCCCGAGGGCTTCGGCGTCCTGAGCGTGTACGGCTCCACCGTCGGCCACACCATCATTG
ACCTGATGTCGAAGAACTGCTGGGGTCTGCTCGGCCACTACCTGCGCGTGCTGATCCACGAGCATATCCT
CATCCACGGCGACATTCGCAAGACCACCAAATTGAACATTGGTGGCACTGAGATTGAGGTCGAGACGCTG
GTGGAGGACGAGGCCGAGGCTGGCGCGGTACCCATGGTGAGCAAGGGCGAGGAGCTGTTCACCGGGGTGG
TGCCCATCCTGGTCGAGCTGGACGGCGACGTAAACGGCCACAAGTTCAGCGTGTCCGGCGAGGGCGAGGG
CGATGCCACCTACGGCAAGCTGACCCTGAAGTTCATCTGCACCACCGGCAAGCTGCCCGTGCCCTGGCCC
ACCCTCGTGACCACCCTGACCTACGGCGTGCAGTGCTTCAGCCGCTACCCCGACCACATGAAGCAGCACG
ACTTCTTCAAGTCCGCCATGCCCGAAGGCTACGTCCAGGAGCGCACCATCTTCTTCAAGGACGACGGCAA
CTACAAGACCCGCGCCGAGGTGAAGTTCGAGGGCGACACCCTGGTGAACCGCATCGAGCTGAAGGGCATC
GACTTCAAGGAGGACGGCAACATCCTGGGGCACAAGCTGGAGTACAACTACAACAGCCACAACGTCTATA
TCATGGCCGACAAGCAGAAGAACGGCATCAAGGTGAACTTCAAGATCCGCCACAACATCGAGGACGGCAG
CGTGCAGCTCGCCGACCACTACCAGCAGAACACCCCCATCGGCGACGGCCCCGTGCTGCTGCCCGACAAC
CACTACCTGAGCACCCAGTCCGCCCTGAGCAAAGACCCCAACGAGAAGCGCGATCACATGGTCCTGCTGG
AGTTCGTGACCGCCGCCGGGATCACTCTCGGCATGGACGAGCTGTACAAGTGATAAGAATTCGATATCAA
GCTTATCGATAATCAACCTCTGGATTACAAAATTTGTGAAAGATTGACTGGTATTCTTAACTATGTTGCT
CCTTTTACGCTATGTGGATACGCTGCTTTAATGCCTTTGTATCATGCTATTGCTTCCCGTATGGCTTTCA
TTTTCTCCTCCTTGTATAAATCCTGGTTGCTGTCTCTTTATGAGGAGTTGTGGCCCGTTGTCAGGCAACG
TGGCGTGGTGTGCACTGTGTTTGCTGACGCAACCCCCACTGGTTGGGGCATTGCCACCACCTGTCAGCTC
CTTTCCGGGACTTTCGCTTTCCCCCTCCCTATTGCCACGGCGGAACTCATCGCCGCCTGCCTTGCCCGCT
GCTGGACAGGGGCTCGGCTGTTGGGCACTGACAATTCCGTGGTGTTGTCGGGGAAATCATCGTCCTTTCC
TTGGCTGCTCGCCTATGTTGCCACCTGGATTCTGCGCGGGACGTCCTTCTGCTACGTCCCTTCGGCCCTC
AATCCAGCGGACCTTCCTTCCCGCGGCCTGCTGCCGGCTCTGCGGCCTCTTCCGCGTCTTCGCCTTCGCC
CTCAGACGAGTCGGATCTCCCTTTGGGCCGCCTCCCCGCATCGATACCGAGCGCTGCTCGAGAGATCTAC
GGGTGGCATCCCTGTGACCCCTCCCCAGTGCCTCTCCTGGCCCTGGAAGTTGCCACTCCAGTGCCCACCA
GCCTTGTCCTAATAAAATTAAGTTGCATCATTTTGTCTGACTAGGTGTCCTTCTATAATATTATGGGGTG
GAGGGGGGTGGTATGGAGCAAGGGGCAAGTTGGGAAGACAACCTGTAGGGCCTGCGGGGTCTATTGGGAA
CCAAGCTGGAGTGCAGTGGCACAATCTTGGCTCACTGCAATCTCCGCCTCCTGGGTTCAAGCGATTCTCC
TGCCTCAGCCTCCCGAGTTGTTGGGATTCCAGGCATGCATGACCAGGCTCAGCTAATTTTTGTTTTTTTG
GTAGAGACGGGGTTTCACCATATTGGCCAGGCTGGTCTCCAACTCCTAATCTCAGGTGATCTACCCACCT
TGGCCTCCCAAATTGCTGGGATTACAGGCGTGAACCACTGCTCCCTTCCCTGTCCTTCTGATTTTGTAGG
TAACCACGTGCGGACCGAGCGGCCGCAGGAACCCCTAGTGATGGAGTTGGCCACTCCCTCTCTGCGCGCT
CGCTCGCTCACTGAGGCCGGGCGACCAAAGGTCGCCCGACGCCCGGGCTTTGCCCGGGCGGCCTCAGTGA
GCGAGCGAGCGCGCAGCTGCCTGCAGGGGCGCCTGATGCGGTATTTTCTCCTTACGCATCTGTGCGGTAT
TTCACACCGCATA
[142 nt withheld, positions 3794-3935]
C
[141 nt withheld, positions 3937-4077]
CCTTTGACGTTGGAGTCCACGTTCTTTAATAGTGGACTCTTGTTCCAAACTGGAACAACACTCAACCCTA
TCTCGGGCTATTCTTTTGATTTATAAGGGATTTTGCCGATTTCGGCCTATTGGTTAAAAAATGAGCTGAT
TTAACAAAAATTTAACGCGAATTTTAACAAAATATTAACGTTTACAATTTTATGGTGCACTCTCAGTACA
ATCTGCTCTGATGCCGCATAGTTAAGCCAGCCCCGACACCCGCCAACACCCGCTGACGCGCCCTGACGGG
CTTGTCTGCTCCCGGCATCCGCTTACAGACAAGCTGTGACCGTCTCCGGGAGCTGCATGTGTCAGAGGTT
TTCACCGTCATCACCGAAACGCGCGAGACGAAAGGGCCTCGTGATACGCCTATTTTTATAGGTTAATGTC
ATGATAATAATGGTTTCTTAGACGTCAGGTGGCACTTTTCGGGGAAATGTGCGCGGAACCCCTATTTGTT
TATTTTTCTAAATACATTCAAATATGTATCCGCTCATGAGACAATAACCCTGATAAATGCTTCAATAATA
TTGAAAAAGGAAGAGTATGAGTATTCAACATTTCCGTGTCGCCCTTATTCCCTTTTTTGCGGCATTTTGC
CTTCCTGTTTTTGCTCACCCAGAAACGCTGGTGAAAGTAAAAGATGCTGAAGATCAGTTGGGTGCACGAG
TGGGTTACATCGAACTGGATCTCAACAGCGGTAAGATCCTTGAGAGTTTTCGCCCCGAAGAACGTTTTCC
AATGATGAGCACTTTTAAAGTTCTGCTATGTGGCGCGGTATTATCCCGTATTGACGCCGGGCAAGAGCAA
CTCGGTCGCCGCATACACTATTCTCAGAATGACTTGGTTGAGTACTCACCAGTCACAGAAAAGCATCTTA
CGGATGGCATGACAGTAAGAGAATTATGCAGTGCTGCCATAACCATGAGTGATAACACTGCGGCCAACTT
ACTTCTGACAACGATCGGAGGACCGAAGGAGCTAACCGCTTTTTTGCACAACATGGGGGATCATGTAACT
CGCCTTGATCGTTGGGAACCGGAGCTGAATGAAGCCATACCAAACGACGAGCGTGACACCACGATGCCTG
TAGCAATGGCAACAACGTTGCGCAAACTATTAACTGGCGAACTACTTACTCTAGCTTCCCGGCAACAATT
AATAGACTGGATGGAGGCGGATAAAGTTGCAGGACCACTTCTGCGCTCGGCCCTTCCGGCTGGCTGGTTT
ATTGCTGATAAATCTGGAGCCGGTGAGCGTGGGTCTCGCGGTATCATTGCAGCACTGGGGCCAGATGGTA
AGCCCTCCCGTATCGTAGTTATCTACACGACGGGGAGTCAGGCAACTATGGATGAACGAAATAGACAGAT
CGCTGAGATAGGTGCCTCACTGATTAAGCATTGGTAACTGTCAGACCAAGTTTACTCATATATACTTTAG
ATTGATTTAAAACTTCATTTTTAATTTAAAAGGATCTAGGTGAAGATCCTTTTTGATAATCTCATGACCA
AAATCCCTTAACGTGAGTTTTCGTTCCACTGAGCGTCAGACCCCGTAGAAAAGATCAAAGGATCTTCTTG
AGATCCTTTTTTTCTGCGCGTAATCTGCTGCTTGCAAACAAAAAAACCACCGCTACCAGCGGTGGTTTGT
TTGCCGGATCAAGAGCTACCAACTCTTTTTCCGAAGGTAACTGGCTTCAGCAGAGCGCAGATACCAAATA
CTGTCCTTCTAGTGTAGCCGTAGTTAGGCCACCACTTCAAGAACTCTGTAGCACCGCCTACATACCTCGC
TCTGCTAATCCTGTTACCAGTGGCTGCTGCCAGTGGCGATAAGTCGTGTCTTACCGGGTTGGACTCAAGA
CGATAGTTACCGGATAAGGCGCAGCGGTCGGGCTGAACGGGGGGTTCGTGCACACAGCCCAGCTTGGAGC
GAACGACCTACACCGAACTGAGATACCTACAGCGTGAGCTATGAGAAAGCGCCACGCTTCCCGAAGGGAG
AAAGGCGGACAGGTATCCGGTAAGCGGCAGGGTCGGAACAGGAGAGCGCACGAGGGAGCTTCCAGGGGGA
AACGCCTGGTATCTTTATAGTCCTGTCGGGTTTCGCCACCTCTGACTTGAGCGTCGATTTTTGTGATGCT
CGTCAGGGGGGCGGAGCCTATGGAAAAACGCCAGCAACGCGGCCTTTTTACGGTTCCTGGCCTTTTGCTG
GCCTTTTGCTCACATGT
Features (pLannotate 1.2.2; 16 found; start..end, strand, type, name):
     12..39      +  repeat_region  AAV2 ITR (fragment): inverted terminal repeat of adeno-associated virus serotype 2 inverted
     68..95      +  repeat_region  AAV2 ITR (fragment): inverted terminal repeat of adeno-associated virus serotype 2 inverted
    575..771     +  promoter       SV40 promoter: SV40 early promoter
    784..1709    +  CDS            ChR2 (fragment): N-terminal fragment of channelrhodopsin-2 from the alga Chlamydomonas reinhardtii (Nagel et al., 2003) blue light-activated cation channel
   1714..2430    +  CDS            EGFP: EGFP is a basic (constitutively fluorescent) green fluorescent protein published in 1996, derived from Aequorea victoria. It is reported to be a rapidly-maturing weak dimer with moderate acid sensitivity.
   2437..2461    +  misc_feature   MCS (fragment): pBluescript multiple cloning site
   2461..3049    +  misc_feature   WPRE: woodchuck hepatitis virus posttranscriptional regulatory element
   3081..3557    +  polyA_signal   hGH poly(A) signal: human growth hormone polyadenylation signal
   3597..3737    +  repeat_region  AAV2 ITR: inverted terminal repeat of adeno-associated virus serotype 2 inverted
   3742..3793    -  misc_feature   bom (fragment): basis of mobility region from pBR322
   3812..4192    +  rep_origin     M13 ori (sequence partly withheld): M13 bacteriophage origin of replication; arrow indicates direction of (+) strand synthesis
   4268..4317    -  misc_feature   bom (fragment): basis of mobility region from pBR322
   4419..4454    -  CDS            rop (fragment): Rop protein, which maintains plasmids at low copy number; rop
   4549..4653    +  promoter       AmpR promoter: bla
   4654..5514    +  CDS            AmpR: β-lactamase; bla; confers resistance to ampicillin, carbenicillin, and related antibiotics
   5685..6273    +  rep_origin     ori: high-copy-number ColE1/pMB1/pBR322/pUC origin of replication
