[The description below was written by a language model from this plasmid's Addgene catalogue record, the feature table of its GenBank file and pLannotate feature annotations shown in this document.]
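Description:
174_pAAV-ProC39-CatCh-GFP-WPRE is a 6,334 bp AAV transfer plasmid built on a pAAV backbone and used to produce recombinant adeno-associated virus. It is propagated in E. coli through a high-copy ColE1/pUC-type origin and selected with ampicillin via the bla (AmpR) gene. An f1/M13 phage origin is also present in the backbone. AAV2 inverted terminal repeats flank the expression cassette. These ITRs supply the cis signals for replication and packaging of the intervening DNA into AAV capsids. The recorded growth strain is a recombination-deficient one, which suits plasmids carrying repeats of this kind.

The payload is CatCh-GFP, the L132C variant of channelrhodopsin-2 from Chlamydomonas reinhardtii, fused in frame to EGFP. A Kozak consensus precedes the fusion, so cells that express the blue-light-gated cation channel are also fluorescently marked. A WPRE lies downstream to enhance transcript stability and expression, followed by the human growth hormone polyadenylation signal.

Expression is recorded as driven by ProC39, one of a series of synthetic promoters. ProC39 is not annotated as such in either feature table. Both tables instead mark an SV40 early promoter/origin segment immediately upstream of the coding sequence, with unannotated sequence between it and the left ITR. That segment may act as a minimal promoter within the synthetic element, but the record does not say so. The two annotations cover the same sequence, with coordinates offset by about 130 bp.

The stated purpose is targeting expression to neuronal and glial cell types in the retina of mice, non-human primates and humans. The record does not specify which cell type ProC39 labels.
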