Addgene plasmid #125973: 174_pAAV-ProC39-CatCh-GFP-WPRE
Purpose: Targeting expression to neuronal and glial cell types in mice, non-human primates, and human retina
Depositing lab: Botond Roska. Depositing organization: Friedrich Miescher Institute for Biomedical Research. Publication: Targeting neuronal and glial cell types with synthetic promoter AAVs in mice, non-human primates and humans. Juttner J, Szabo A, Gross-Scherf B, Morikawa RK, Rompani SB, Hantz P, Szikra T, Esposti F, Cowan CS, Bharioke A, Patino-Alvarez CP, Keles O, Kusnyerik A, Azoulay T, Hartl D, Krebs AR, Schubeler D, Hajdu RI, Lukats A, Nemeth J, Nagy ZZ, Wu KC, Wu RH, Xiang L, Fang XL, Jin ZB, Goldblum D, Hasler PW, Scholl HPN, Krol J, Roska B. Nat Neurosci. 2019 Jul 8. pii: 10.1038/s41593-019-0431-2. doi: 10.1038/s41593-019-0431-2. PubMed 31285614.
Backbone
  Vector backbone: pAAV
  Vector type: AAV
Growth in bacteria
  Bacterial resistance: Ampicillin, 100 μg/mL
  Growth temperature: 37°C
  Growth strain: NEB Stable
  Copy number: High Copy
Gene/Insert
  Gene/Insert name: CatCh-GFP (alt name: ChR2(L132C)-EGFP)
  Species: Synthetic
  Promoter: ProC39
  Cloning method: Restriction Enzyme; 5′ cloning site Unknown (unknown if destroyed); 3′ cloning site Unknown (unknown if destroyed)
Terms and licenses: Academic/Nonprofit Terms; Industry Terms: Not Available to Industry
Depositor comments: Please visit https://www.biorxiv.org/content/early/2018/10/04/434720.full.pdf for BioRxiv preprint
How to cite: 174_pAAV-ProC39-CatCh-GFP-WPRE was a gift from Botond Roska (Addgene plasmid # 125973 ; http://n2t.net/addgene:125973 ; RRID:Addgene_125973)
